>Addgene plasmid #179797 | pPOTv7-blast-nanoluc | addgene full sequence | sequence record 355674 | Addgene NGS Result
GGGCGAATTGGGCCCGTATAATGCAGACCTGCTGCAAGCTAGGGGCACAGCAAGGTCTTCTGAAATTCAT
GTTTTTTTTTTTTTTACTCTGCATTGCAGTCTCCGCTCTTATTTAGTTTTGCTTTACGTAAGGTCTCGTT
GCTGCCATAAAATAAGCTCTAGTGGAATTCATGCCTTTGTCTCAAGAAGAATCCACCCTCATTGAAAGAG
CAACGGCTACAATCAACAGCATCCCCATCTCTGAAGACTACAGCGTCGCCAGCGCAGCTCTCTCTAGCGA
CGGCCGCATCTTCACTGGTGTCAATGTATATCATTTTACTGGGGGACCTTGTGCAGAACTCGTGGTGCTG
GGCACTGCTGCTGCTGCGGCAGCTGGCAACCTGACTTGTATCGTCGCGATCGGAAATGAGAACAGGGGCA
TCTTGAGCCCCTGCGGACGGTGCCGACAGGTGCTTCTCGACCTGCATCCTGGGATCAAAGCCATAGTGAA
GGACAGTGATGGACAGCCGACGGCAGTTGGGATTCGTGAATTGCTGCCCTCTGGTTATGTGTGGGAGGGC
TAACCATGGTGCCCATTTAGTTGGCCTTTCCCTTGTCTCGTGTCTTTTCCGTGGAAAGGTTCCCGGAGTA
ATCTGATGGCACAGCAGGGAGGTGCGCCTGCAGGTTGGTTAGGAAGGGGGGATGATGTAAAAGAAGAAAA
TGGGGGGATTCGAGCCCCACGCGTTGCTCAAGCTGTGTAGCGCAGGCGTTTCCTTACATATTTCTCTAAC
AGGCACGGAAGCCTAACAAATACACTTGGCTTATTTTTTTGCCCCCTCATGTCTTGTACAAATATTTGCG
ATAGCTTAGCTATCAGCCACATTAATCAAACAAGTATACCAACAAGCCCGAAAACAGAAACTCAACTGCA
ACGGGTACCTATGGGTTCTGGTAGTGGTTCCGGTTCCGGTTCTAAGCTTATGGTATTTACTTTGGAGGAT
TTTGTAGGGGATTGGCGCCAGACGGCCGGCTACAATCTGGATCAGGTACTGGAGCAAGGCGGTGTTTCGT
CGTTGTTTCAGAACCTGGGGGTGTCAGTAACCCCTATTCAGAGGATAGTCCTTTCCGGTGAGAATGGCCT
TAAAATTGATATCCACGTCATAATTCCTTATGAAGGGTTGAGCGGGGACCAAATGGGGCAGATAGAGAAG
ATTTTCAAGGTAGTTTACCCAGTCGATGACCATCACTTCAAAGTTATATTGCATTATGGGACTCTGGTCA
TCGACGGTGTCACACCTAATATGATTGATTACTTCGGCCGCCCATACGAAGGAATAGCTGTGTTTGATGG
GAAGAAGATAACTGTGACGGGAACTCTGTGGAATGGTAACAAAATAATCGACGAGAGGCTTATAAATCCC
GATGGAAGCCTCCTGTTCCGTGTAACGATCAACGGCGTAACTGGTTGGCGACTGTGTGAGCGGATACTTG
CAGGATCCGGATCAGGATCTGGATCAGGATCGGGTAGTTAAGAGCTCCGCTGCGCTTAAATGTCTTTCAT
TATAATCAATGTATAACCTTTATGTAGTATTTCAATCTATGCCGCTGTGTACGTGCACTGCGGTGCCTAT
CCTTCGGCATTAGAGAGTCACTGTTTGTGTAGATCGTAGCTGCATGTCTGACATCTGGTTCATTAGTGCC
GTTTTGAGTCTGCACTGTTGTGCAACTTGATATTCATCACTGCACACCAACCGTGTGTTTCCTCCTTTGG
GTGCACCCTTTAATCCTTGTCTTCTCCTTTTTTGTCTCTTTCCCCCTCGAAAAGGTGTCAAACTACTGCC
GCATAAACTACGGTTATCCCAAATTTAAGAGAAAGCAATAAAGCATCAGCTAGCATGCCTTTGTCTCAAG
AAGAATCCACCCTCATTGAAAGAGCAACGGCTACAATCAACAGCATCCCCATCTCTGAAGACTACAGCGT
CGCCAGCGCAGCTCTCTCTAGCGACGGCCGCATCTTCACTGGTGTCAATGTATATCATTTTACTGGGGGA
CCTTGTGCAGAACTCGTGGTGCTGGGCACTGCTGCTGCTGCGGCAGCTGGCAACCTGACTTGTATCGTCG
CGATCGGAAATGAGAACAGGGGCATCTTGAGCCCCTGCGGACGGTGCCGACAGGTGCTTCTCGATCTGCA
TCCTGGGATCAAAGCCATAGTGAAGGACAGTGATGGACAGCCGACGGCAGTTGGGATTCGTGAATTGCTG
CCCTCTGGTTATGTGTGGGAGGGCTAACTCGAGTGCCCATTTAGTTGGCTTTTCCCTTGTCTCGTGTCTT
TTCCGTGGAAAGGTTCCCGGAGTAATCTGATGGCACAGCAGGGAGGTGCGCCTGCAGGTTGGTTAGGAAG
GGGGGATGATGTAAAAGAAGAAAATGGGGGGATTCGAGCCCCGCACAGGTCTCTCAAATTGGATGCATAG
CTTGAGTATTCTATAGTGTCACCTAAATAGCTTGGCGTAATCATGGTCATAGCTGTTTCCTGTGTGAAAT
TGTTATCCGCTCACAATTCCACACAACATACGAGCCGGAAGCATAAAGTGTAAAGCCTGGGGTGCCTAAT
GAGTGAGCTAACTCACATTAATTGCGTTGCGCTCACTGCCCGCTTTCCAGTCGGGAAACCTGTCGTGCCA
GCTGCATTAATGAATCGGCCAACGCGCGGGGAGAGGCGGTTTGCGTATTGGGCGCTCTTCCGCTTCCTCG
CTCACTGACTCGCTGCGCTCGGTCGTTCGGCTGCGGCGAGCGGTATCAGCTCACTCAAAGGCGGTAATAC
GGTTATCCACAGAATCAGGGGATAACGCAGGAAAGAACATGTGAGCAAAAGGCCAGCAAAAGGCCAGGAA
CCGTAAAAAGGCCGCGTTGCTGGCGTTTTTCCATAGGCTCCGCCCCCCTGACGAGCATCACAAAAATCGA
CGCTCAAGTCAGAGGTGGCGAAACCCGACAGGACTATAAAGATACCAGGCGTTTCCCCCTGGAAGCTCCC
TCGTGCGCTCTCCTGTTCCGACCCTGCCGCTTACCGGATACCTGTCCGCCTTTCTCCCTTCGGGAAGCGT
GGCGCTTTCTCATAGCTCACGCTGTAGGTATCTCAGTTCGGTGTAGGTCGTTCGCTCCAAGCTGGGCTGT
GTGCACGAACCCCCCGTTCAGCCCGACCGCTGCGCCTTATCCGGTAACTATCGTCTTGAGTCCAACCCGG
TAAGACACGACTTATCGCCACTGGCAGCAGCCACTGGTAACAGGATTAGCAGAGCGAGGTATGTAGGCGG
TGCTACAGAGTTCTTGAAGTGGTGGCCTAACTACGGCTACACTAGAAGAACAGTATTTGGTATCTGCGCT
CTGCTGAAGCCAGTTACCTTCGGAAAAAGAGTTGGTAGCTCTTGATCCGGCAAACAAACCACCGCTGGTA
GCGGTGGTTTTTTTGTTTGCAAGCAGCAGATTACGCGCAGAAAAAAAGGATCTCAAGAAGATCCTTTGAT
CTTTTCTACGGGGTCTGACGCTCAGTGGAACGAAAACTCACGTTAAGGGATTTTGGTCATGAGATTATCA
AAAAGGATCTTCACCTAGATCCTTTTAAATTAAAAATGAAGTTTTAAATCAATCTAAAGTATATATGAGT
AAACTTGGTCTGACAGTTACCAATGCTTAATCAGTGAGGCACCTATCTCAGCGATCTGTCTATTTCGTTC
ATCCATAGTTGCCTGACTCCCCGTCGTGTAGATAATTACGATACGGGAGGGCTTACCATCTGGCCCCAGT
GCTGCAATGATACCGCGAGACCCACGCTCACCGGCTCCAGATTTATCAGCAATAAACCAGCCAGCCGGAA
GGGCCGAGCGCAGAAGTGGTCCTGCAACTTTATCCGCCTCCATCCAGTCTATTAATTGTTGCCGGGAAGC
TAGAGTAAGTAGTTCGCCAGTTAATAGTTTGCGCAACGTTGTTGCCATTGCTACAGGCATCGTGGTGTCA
CGCTCGTCGTTTGGTATGGCTTCATTCAGCTCCGGTTCCCAACGATCAAGGCGAGTTACATGATCCCCCA
TGTTGTGCAAAAAAGCGGTTAGCTCCTTCGGTCCTCCGATCGTTGTCAGAAGTAAGTTGGCCGCAGTGTT
ATCACTCATGGTTATGGCAGCACTGCATAATTCTCTTACTGTCATGCCATCCGTAAGATGCTTTTCTGTG
ACTGGTGAGTACTCAACCAAGTCATTCTGAGAATAGTGTATGCGGCGACCGAGTTGCTCTTGCCCGGCGT
CAATACGGGATAATACCGCGCCACATAGCAGAACTTTAAAAGTGCTCATCATTGGAAAACGTTCTTCGGG
GCGAAAACTCTCAAGGATCTTACCGCTGTTGAGATCCAGTTCGATGTAACCCACTCGTGCACCCAACTGA
TCTTCAGCATCTTTTACTTTCACCAGCGTTTCTGGGTGAGCAAAAACAGGAAGGCAAAATGCCGCAAAAA
AGGGAATAAGGGCGACACGGAAATGTTGAATACTCATACTCTTCCTTTTTCAATATTATTGAAGCATTTA
TCAGGGTTATTGTCTCATGAGCGGATACATATTTGAATGTATTTAGAAAAATAAACAAATAGGGGTTCCG
CGCACATTTCCCCGAAAAGTGCCACCTGATGCGGTGTGAAATACCGCACAGATGCGTAAGGAGAAAATAC
CGCATCAGGAAATTGTAAGCGTTAATATTTTGTTAAAATTCGCGTTAAATTTTTGTTAAATCAGCTCATT
TTTTAACCAATAGGCCGAAATCGGCAAAATCCCTTATAAATCAAAAGAATAGACCGAGATAGGGT
[37 nt withheld, positions 4826-4862]
AAAGAACGTGGACTCCAACGTCAAAGG
[49 nt withheld, positions 4890-4938]
T
[91 nt withheld, positions 4940-5030]
G
[98 nt withheld, positions 5032-5129]
ACTTAATGCGCCGCTACAGGGCGCGTCCATTCGCCATTCAGGCTGCGCAACTGTTGGGAAGGGCGATCGG
TGCGGGCCTCTTCGCTATTACGCCAGCTGGCGAAAGGGGGATGTGCTGCAAGGCGATTAAGTTGGGTAAC
GCCAGGGTTTTCCCAGTCACGACGTTGTAAAACGACGGCCAGTGAATTGTAATACGACTCACTATA
Features (pLannotate 1.2.2; 15 found; start..end, strand, type, name):
    171..560     +  CDS            bsd: BSD_ASPTE - Experimental evidence at protein level: Swiss-Prot protein existence level 1. Catalyzes the deamination of the cytosine moiety of the antibiotics blasticidin S, cytomycin and acetylblasticidin S. From Aspergillus terreus.
    960..1472    +  CDS            LUCI_OPLGR (fragment): Experimental evidence at protein level: Swiss-Prot protein existence level 1. Catalytic subunit of oplophorus-luciferin 2-monooxygenase. Oxidoreductase that converts coelenterazine (the oplophorus luciferin) to coelenteramide under emission of blue light with a maximum at 454 nm. Is also active with bisdeoxycoelenterazine. From Oplophorus gracilirostris (Luminous shrimp).
   1875..2264    +  CDS            bsd: BSD_ASPTE - Experimental evidence at protein level: Swiss-Prot protein existence level 1. Catalyzes the deamination of the cytosine moiety of the antibiotics blasticidin S, cytomycin and acetylblasticidin S. From Aspergillus terreus.
   2460..2478    -  promoter       SP6 promoter: promoter for bacteriophage SP6 RNA polymerase
   2520..2536    -  protein_bind   lac operator: The lac repressor binds to the lac operator to inhibit transcription in E. coli. This inhibition can be relieved by adding lactose or isopropyl-β-D-thiogalactopyranoside (IPTG). lac repressor encoded by lacI
   2544..2574    -  promoter       lac promoter: promoter for the E. coli lac operon
   2589..2610    -  protein_bind   CAP binding site: CAP binding activates transcription in the presence of cAMP. E. coli catabolite activator protein
   2623..2715    -  CDS            lacI (fragment): lac repressor; lacI; The lac repressor binds to the lac operator to inhibit transcription in E. coli. This inhibition can be relieved by adding lactose or isopropyl-β-D-thiogalactopyranoside (IPTG).
   2898..3486    -  rep_origin     ori: high-copy-number ColE1/pMB1/pBR322/pUC origin of replication
   3657..4517    -  CDS            AmpR: β-lactamase; bla; confers resistance to ampicillin, carbenicillin, and related antibiotics
   4518..4622    -  promoter       AmpR promoter: bla
   4649..4699    +  misc_feature   bom (fragment): basis of mobility region from pBR322
   4700..5155    -  rep_origin     f1 ori (sequence partly withheld): f1 bacteriophage origin of replication; arrow indicates direction of (+) strand synthesis
   5159..5316    -  CDS            lacZα (fragment): LacZα fragment of β-galactosidase; lacZ fragment
   5319..2       +  promoter       T7 promoter (across the origin): promoter for bacteriophage T7 RNA polymerase
