[The description below was written by a language model from this plasmid's Addgene catalogue record and pLannotate feature annotations shown in this document.]
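Description:
pPOTv7-blast-nanoluc is a PCR-only tagging (pPOT) template plasmid for endogenous gene tagging in Trypanosoma brucei. It is not meant to be maintained in the parasite. Instead, it serves as an amplification template from which a tag-plus-marker cassette is generated by PCR, typically with long primers that add homology to the target locus so that the product integrates by homologous recombination. In E. coli the 5.3 kb plasmid is propagated through a high-copy ColE1/pUC-type origin and selected with ampicillin via the β-lactamase gene and its own promoter. The rest of the backbone is typical of a general cloning vector: an f1 origin, flanking T7 and SP6 promoters, lac promoter/operator elements and lacZα and lacI fragments.

The payload is a synthetic NanoLuc luciferase coding sequence, annotated as a fragment related to the catalytic subunit of Oplophorus gracilirostris luciferase, which oxidises a coelenterazine-type substrate with emission of blue light. It was cloned between retained HindIII and BamHI sites. Two identical-length copies of the Aspergillus terreus blasticidin S deaminase gene (bsd) flank it, one upstream and one downstream. This layout would allow a marker–tag amplicon to be used for N-terminal tagging or a tag–marker amplicon for C-terminal tagging, although the record does not say so explicitly.

The promoter is recorded as "read through", meaning the cassette has no dedicated promoter and relies on transcription of the tagged locus after integration. The unannotated sequences between the coding regions may carry trypanosome mRNA processing signals, but the feature table does not identify them. The resulting luciferase fusions, expressed from the native locus, allow luminescence-based detection or quantification of the tagged protein, with blasticidin used to select transfectants.
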