Addgene plasmid #179797: pPOTv7-blast-nanoluc
Purpose: Trypanosoma brucei PCR only tagging (pPOT) vector for endogenous gene tagging
Depositing lab: Samuel Dean & Keith Gull. Publication: A comprehensive toolkit for protein localization and functional analysis in trypanosomatids. Paterou A, Saez Conde J, Tyc J, Sunter JD, Vaughan S, Gull K, Dean S. Open Biol. 2025 Apr;15(4):240361. doi: 10.1098/rsob.240361. Epub 2025 Apr 2. PubMed 40169015.
Backbone
  Vector backbone: pPOT
  Vector type: Unspecified
Growth in bacteria
  Bacterial resistance: Ampicillin, 100 μg/mL
  Growth temperature: 37°C
  Growth strain: NEB Stable
  Copy number: High Copy
Gene/Insert
  Gene/Insert name: nanoluc
  Species: Synthetic
  Promoter: read through
  Cloning method: Restriction Enzyme; 5′ cloning site HindIII (not destroyed); 3′ cloning site BamHI (not destroyed)
  Sequencing primers: 5′ cTATGGGTTCTGGTAGTG; 3′ cTTAACTACCCGATCCTG
Terms and licenses: Academic/Nonprofit Terms; Industry Terms: Not Available to Industry
Depositor comments: Please visit https://doi.org/10.1101/2023.04.21.537815 for bioRxiv preprint.
How to cite: pPOTv7-blast-nanoluc was a gift from Samuel Dean & Keith Gull (Addgene plasmid # 179797 ; http://n2t.net/addgene:179797 ; RRID:Addgene_179797)
